Addgene plasmid #102942: PresentER-Cassette GFP
Purpose: (Empty Backbone) PresentER with removable cassette for cloning of MHC-I antigen (GFP version)
Depositing lab: David Scheinberg. Depositing organization: Memorial Sloan-Kettering Cancer Center. Publication: Rejection of immunogenic tumor clones is limited by clonal fraction. Gejman RS, Chang AY, Jones HF, DiKun K, Hakimi AA, Schietinger A, Scheinberg DA. Elife. 2018 Nov 30;7. pii: 41090. doi: 10.7554/eLife.41090. PubMed 30499773.
Backbone
  Vector backbone: PresentER
  Backbone size (bp): 8200
  Vector type: Mammalian Expression, Retroviral
  Promoter: LTR
  Selectable markers: Puromycin ; GFP
Growth in bacteria
  Bacterial resistance: Ampicillin, 100 μg/mL
  Growth temperature: 37°C
  Growth strain: NEB Stable
  Copy number: High Copy
Gene/Insert
  Cloning method: Restriction Enzyme
  Sequencing primers: 5′ GTTCGACCCCGCCTCGATCC
Terms and licenses: Academic/Nonprofit Terms; Industry Terms: Not Available to Industry
Depositor comments: Please visit https://www.biorxiv.org/content/early/2018/09/22/267047 for bioRxiv preprint.
How to cite: PresentER-Cassette GFP was a gift from David Scheinberg (Addgene plasmid # 102942 ; http://n2t.net/addgene:102942 ; RRID:Addgene_102942)
