[The description below was written by a language model from this plasmid's Addgene catalogue record and the feature table of its GenBank file.]
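Description:
PresentER-Cassette GFP is an empty-backbone gammaretroviral vector for mammalian expression, built on the PresentER backbone and designed to receive a sequence encoding an MHC class I antigen. The catalogue lists the backbone as about 8.2 kb, while the held sequence record is 8,486 bp. In bacteria it is maintained through a high-copy ColE1/pUC-type origin and an ampicillin resistance gene (beta-lactamase); remnants of the lac promoter/operator region are also annotated in the plasmid backbone.

The viral portion is flanked by 5' and 3' long terminal repeats of murine embryonic stem cell virus type. It includes the MESV Psi packaging signal and a truncated MMLV gag fragment lacking its start codon, which together allow the transcript to be packaged into retroviral particles when the viral proteins are supplied in trans. The record gives the LTR as the promoter for the cloning position. That position lies between annotated 5' and 3' miR-30a flanking sequences, which suggests descent from a miR-30-based shRNA vector. The roughly 600 bp between these flanks carries no feature annotation and presumably corresponds to the removable cassette, which is replaced by restriction-enzyme cloning; the record does not state its composition or which enzymes are used. Downstream, a mouse PGK promoter drives a bicistronic selection unit in which puromycin N-acetyltransferase is followed by an EMCV IRES and EGFP, so transduced cells can be selected with drug and tracked or sorted by fluorescence.

The associated publication concerns immune rejection of immunogenic tumor clones, consistent with using this vector to express defined MHC-I antigens in transduced cells.
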