LOCUS       Exported 8486 bp ds-DNA circular SYN 12-MAY-2021
DEFINITION  PresentER with removable cassette for cloning of MHC-I antigen (GFP
            version).
ACCESSION   .
VERSION     .
KEYWORDS    PresentER-Cassette GFP
SOURCE      synthetic DNA construct
  ORGANISM  synthetic DNA construct
REFERENCE   1 (bases 1 to 8486)
  AUTHORS   Gejman RS, Chang AY, Jones HF, DiKun K, Hakimi AA, Schietinger A,
            Scheinberg DA
  TITLE     Rejection of immunogenic tumor clones is limited by clonal fraction.
  JOURNAL   Elife. 2018 Nov 30;7. pii: 41090. doi: 10.7554/eLife.41090.
  PUBMED    30499773
REFERENCE   2 (bases 1 to 8486)
  AUTHORS   .
  TITLE     Direct Submission
  JOURNAL   Exported May 12, 2021 from SnapGene Server 1.1.58
            http://www.snapgene.com
FEATURES             Location/Qualifiers
     source          1..8486
                     /organism="synthetic DNA construct"
                     /mol_type="other DNA"
     CDS             29..445
                     /label=gag (truncated)
                     /note="truncated Moloney murine leukemia virus (MMLV) gag
                     gene lacking the start codon"
     primer_bind     375..397
                     /label=pLXSN 5'
                     /note="Murine stem cell virus, forward primer. Also called
                     MSCV"
     primer_bind     413..429
                     /label=pBABE 5'
                     /note="Psi packaging signal, forward primer for pBABE
                     vectors"
     ncRNA           485..578
                     /label=5' miR-30a
                     /note="sequence upstream of the 71-nt precursor of the
                     human miR-30a microRNA (Zeng et al., 2002)"
                     /ncRNA_class="miRNA"
     ncRNA           1184..1296
                     /label=3' miR-30a
                     /note="sequence downstream of the 71-nt precursor of the
                     human miR-30a microRNA (Zeng et al., 2002)"
                     /ncRNA_class="miRNA"
     promoter        1310..1809
                     /label=PGK promoter
                     /note="mouse phosphoglycerate kinase 1 promoter"
     primer_bind     complement(1345..1368)
                     /label=MSCV-rev
                     /note="Murine stem cell virus, reverse primer"
     primer_bind     1742..1761
                     /label=mPGK-F
                     /note="Mouse PGK promoter, forward primer"
     CDS             1830..2429
                     /codon_start=1
                     /gene="pac from Streptomyces alboniger"
                     /product="puromycin N-acetyltransferase"
                     /label=PuroR
                     /note="confers resistance to puromycin"
                     /translation="MTEYKPTVRLATRDDVPRAVRTLAAAFADYPATRHTVDPDRHIER
                     VTELQELFLTRVGLDIGKVWVADDGAAVAVWTTPESVEAGAVFAEIGPRMAELSGSRLA
                     AQQQMEGLLAPHRPKEPAWFLATVGVSPDHQGKGLGSAVVLPGVEAAERAGVPAFLETS
                     APRNLPFYERLGFTVTADVEVPEGPRTWCMTRKPGA"
     primer_bind     complement(1830..1849)
                     /label=Puro-R
                     /note="Puromycin resistance gene, reverse primer. Also
                     called puro-variant-R"
     primer_bind     2326..2346
                     /label=Puro-F
                     /note="Puromycin resistance gene, forward primer"
     misc_feature    2506..3057
                     /label=IRES
                     /note="internal ribosome entry site (IRES) of the
                     encephalomyocarditis virus (EMCV)"
     primer_bind     complement(2650..2667)
                     /label=IRES reverse
                     /note="IRES internal ribosome entry site, reverse primer.
                     Also called pCDH-rev"
     primer_bind     2877..2896
                     /label=IRES-F
                     /note="IRES internal ribosome entry site, forward primer"
     CDS             3069..3788
                     /codon_start=1
                     /product="the original enhanced GFP (Yang et al., 1996)"
                     /label=EGFP
                     /note="mammalian codon-optimized"
                     /translation="MVSKGEELFTGVVPILVELDGDVNGHKFSVSGEGEGDATYGKLTL
                     KFICTTGKLPVPWPTLVTTLTYGVQCFSRYPDHMKQHDFFKSAMPEGYVQERTIFFKDD
                     GNYKTRAEVKFEGDTLVNRIELKGIDFKEDGNILGHKLEYNYNSHNVYIMADKQKNGIK
                     VNFKIRHNIEDGSVQLADHYQQNTPIGDGPVLLPDNHYLSTQSALSKDPNEKRDHMVLL
                     EFVTAAGITLGMDELYK"
     CDS             3069..3785
                     /codon_start=1
                     /product="enhanced GFP"
                     /label=EGFP
                     /translation="MVSKGEELFTGVVPILVELDGDVNGHKFSVSGEGEGDATYGKLTL
                     KFICTTGKLPVPWPTLVTTLTYGVQCFSRYPDHMKQHDFFKSAMPEGYVQERTIFFKDD
                     GNYKTRAEVKFEGDTLVNRIELKGIDFKEDGNILGHKLEYNYNSHNVYIMADKQKNGIK
                     VNFKIRHNIEDGSVQLADHYQQNTPIGDGPVLLPDNHYLSTQSALSKDPNEKRDHMVLL
                     EFVTAAGITLGMDELYK"
     primer_bind     complement(3114..3135)
                     /label=EGFP-N
                     /note="EGFP, reverse primer"
     primer_bind     complement(3375..3394)
                     /label=EXFP-R
                     /note="For distinguishing EGFP variants, reverse primer"
     primer_bind     3722..3743
                     /label=EGFP-C
                     /note="EGFP, forward primer"
     LTR             3890..4404
                     /label=3' LTR
                     /note="3' long terminal repeat from murine embryonic stem
                     cell virus"
     primer_bind     complement(4573..4589)
                     /label=M13 rev
                     /note="common sequencing primer, one of multiple similar
                     variants"
     primer_bind     complement(4573..4589)
                     /label=M13 Reverse
                     /note="In lacZ gene. Also called M13-rev"
     primer_bind     complement(4586..4608)
                     /label=M13/pUC Reverse
                     /note="In lacZ gene"
     protein_bind    4597..4613
                     /label=lac operator
                     /bound_moiety="lac repressor encoded by lacI"
                     /note="The lac repressor binds to the lac operator to
                     inhibit transcription in E. coli. This inhibition can be
                     relieved by adding lactose or
                     isopropyl-beta-D-thiogalactopyranoside (IPTG)."
     promoter        complement(4621..4651)
                     /label=lac promoter
                     /note="promoter for the E. coli lac operon"
     protein_bind    4666..4687
                     /label=CAP binding site
                     /bound_moiety="E. coli catabolite activator protein"
                     /note="CAP binding activates transcription in the presence
                     of cAMP."
     primer_bind     complement(4804..4821)
                     /label=L4440
                     /note="L4440 vector, forward primer"
     rep_origin      complement(4975..5563)
                     /direction=LEFT
                     /label=ori
                     /note="high-copy-number ColE1/pMB1/pBR322/pUC origin of
                     replication"
     primer_bind     complement(5055..5074)
                     /label=pBR322ori-F
                     /note="pBR322 origin, forward primer"
     CDS             complement(5734..6594)
                     /codon_start=1
                     /gene="bla"
                     /product="beta-lactamase"
                     /label=AmpR
                     /note="confers resistance to ampicillin, carbenicillin, and
                     related antibiotics"
                     /translation="MSIQHFRVALIPFFAAFCLPVFAHPETLVKVKDAEDQLGARVGYI
                     ELDLNSGKILESFRPEERFPMMSTFKVLLCGAVLSRIDAGQEQLGRRIHYSQNDLVEYS
                     PVTEKHLTDGMTVRELCSAAITMSDNTAANLLLTTIGGPKELTAFLHNMGDHVTRLDRW
                     EPELNEAIPNDERDTTMPVAMATTLRKLLTGELLTLASRQQLIDWMEADKVAGPLLRSA
                     LPAGWFIADKSGAGERGSRGIIAALGPDGKPSRIVVIYTTGSQATMDERNRQIAEIGAS
                     LIKHW"
     primer_bind     6357..6376
                     /label=Amp-R
                     /note="Ampicillin resistance gene, reverse primer"
     promoter        complement(6595..6699)
                     /gene="bla"
                     /label=AmpR promoter
     primer_bind     6767..6785
                     /label=pBRforEco
                     /note="pBR322 vectors, upsteam of EcoRI site, forward
                     primer"
     primer_bind     complement(6823..6845)
                     /label=pGEX 3'
                     /note="pGEX vectors, reverse primer"
     primer_bind     6945..6964
                     /label=pRS-marker
                     /note="pRS vectors, use to sequence yeast selectable
                     marker"
     primer_bind     7158..7180
                     /label=M13/pUC Forward
                     /note="In lacZ gene"
     primer_bind     7308..7327
                     /label=pBRrevBam
                     /note="pBR322 vectors, tet region, downstream of BamHI,
                     reverse primer"
     LTR             7527..8043
                     /label=5' LTR
                     /note="5' long terminal repeat from murine embryonic stem
                     cell virus"
     misc_feature    8107..8448
                     /label=MESV Psi
                     /note="packaging signal of murine embryonic stem cell
                     virus"
ORIGIN
        1 tgtgtttctg tatttgtctg aaaattaggg ccagactgtt accactccct taagtttgac
       61 cttaggtcac tggaaagatg tcgagcggat cgctcacaac cagtcggtag atgtcaagaa
      121 gagacgttgg gttaccttct gctctgcaga atggccaacc tttaacgtcg gatggccgcg
      181 agacggcacc tttaaccgag acctcatcac ccaggttaag atcaaggtct tttcacctgg
      241 cccgcatgga cacccagacc aggtccccta catcgtgacc tgggaagcct tggcttttga
      301 cccccctccc tgggtcaagc cctttgtaca ccctaagcct ccgcctcctc ttcctccatc
      361 cgccccgtct ctcccccttg aacctcctcg ttcgaccccg cctcgatcct ccctttatcc
      421 agccctcact ccttctctag gcgccggaat tagatctctc gactagggat aacagggtaa
      481 ttgtttgaat gaggcttcag tactttacag aatcgttgcc tgcacatctt ggaaacactt
      541 gctgggatta cttcttcagg ttaacccaac agaaggctcg aggtgactgg agttcagacg
      601 tgtgctcttc cgatcgccac catgcctaat catcagtccg ggtcacctac cggcagttca
      661 gacctgctcc ttgatggcaa gaaacaacga gcccatctgg cgctgaggag aaaacggcga
      721 cgggaaatgc gcaagattaa ccgaaaggtg agaagaatga atctcgcacc cattaaagaa
      781 aaaacagcct ggcagcacct gcaagctctg atcttcgagg cggaagaagt gttgaagact
      841 tctcaaactc cacagacctc cctcacgctg tttctagcac tcttggccgt attggccaca
      901 tttgcttctg acacaactgt gttcactagc aacctcaaac agacaccatg gtgcatctga
      961 ctcctgagga gaagtctgcc gttactgccc tgtggggcaa ggtgaacgtg gatgaagttg
     1021 gtggtgaggc cctgggcagg ttggtatcaa ggttacaaga caggtttaag gagaccaata
     1081 gaaactgggc atgtggagac agagaagggc caaacaggcc aaagatcgga agagcgtcgt
     1141 gtagggaaag agtgtagatc tcggtggtcg ccgtatcatt gaattcaagg ggctacttta
     1201 ggagcaatta tcttgtttac taaaactgaa taccttgcta tctctttgat acatttttac
     1261 aaagctgaat taaaatggta taaattaaat cacttttttc aattctaccg ggtaggggag
     1321 gcgcttttcc caaggcagtc tggagcatgc gctttagcag ccccgctggg cacttggcgc
     1381 tacacaagtg gcctctggcc tcgcacacat tccacatcca ccggtaggcg ccaaccggct
     1441 ccgttctttg gtggcccctt cgcgccacct tctactcctc ccctagtcag gaagttcccc
     1501 cccgccccgc agctcgcgtc gtgcaggacg tgacaaatgg aagtagcacg tctcactagt
     1561 ctcgtgcaga tggacagcac cgctgagcaa tggaagcggg taggcctttg gggcagcggc
     1621 caatagcagc tttgctcctt cgctttctgg gctcagaggc tgggaagggg tgggtccggg
     1681 ggcgggctca ggggcgggct caggggcggg gcgggcgccc gaaggtcctc cggaggcccg
     1741 gcattctgca cgcttcaaaa gcgcacgtct gccgcgctgt tctcctcttc ctcatctccg
     1801 ggcctttcga cctgcagccc aagcttacca tgaccgagta caagcccacg gtgcgcctcg
     1861 ccacccgcga cgacgtcccc agggccgtac gcaccctcgc cgccgcgttc gccgactacc
     1921 ccgccacgcg ccacaccgtc gatccggacc gccacatcga gcgggtcacc gagctgcaag
     1981 aactcttcct cacgcgcgtc gggctcgaca tcggcaaggt gtgggtcgcg gacgacggcg
     2041 ccgcggtggc ggtctggacc acgccggaga gcgtcgaagc gggggcggtg ttcgccgaga
     2101 tcggcccgcg catggccgag ttgagcggtt cccggctggc cgcgcagcaa cagatggaag
     2161 gcctcctggc gccgcaccgg cccaaggagc ccgcgtggtt cctggccacc gtcggcgtct
     2221 cgcccgacca ccagggcaag ggtctgggca gcgccgtcgt gctccccgga gtggaggcgg
     2281 ccgagcgcgc cggggtgccc gccttcctgg agacctccgc gccccgcaac ctccccttct
     2341 acgagcggct cggcttcacc gtcaccgccg acgtcgaggt gcccgaagga ccgcgcacct
     2401 ggtgcatgac ccgcaagccc ggtgcctgac gcccgcccca cgacccgcag cgcccgaccg
     2461 aaaggagcgc acgaccccat catccaattc cgcccccccc ccctaacgtt actggccgaa
     2521 gccgcttgga ataaggccgg tgtgcgtttg tctatatgtt attttccacc atattgccgt
     2581 cttttggcaa tgtgagggcc cggaaacctg gccctgtctt cttgacgagc attcctaggg
     2641 gtctttcccc tctcgccaaa ggaatgcaag gtctgttgaa tgtcgtgaag gaagcagttc
     2701 ctctggaagc ttcttgaaga caaacaacgt ctgtagcgac cctttgcagg cagcggaacc
     2761 ccccacctgg cgacaggtgc ctctgcggcc aaaagccacg tgtataagat acacctgcaa
     2821 aggcggcaca accccagtgc cacgttgtga gttggatagt tgtggaaaga gtcaaatggc
     2881 tctcctcaag cgtattcaac aaggggctga aggatgccca gaaggtaccc cattgtatgg
     2941 gatctgatct ggggcctcgg tgcacatgct ttacatgtgt ttagtcgagg ttaaaaaacg
     3001 tctaggcccc ccgaaccacg gggacgtggt tttcctttga aaaacacgat gataatatgg
     3061 ccacaaccat ggtgagcaag ggcgaggagc tgttcaccgg ggtggtgccc atcctggtcg
     3121 agctggacgg cgacgtaaac ggccacaagt tcagcgtgtc cggcgagggc gagggcgatg
     3181 ccacctacgg caagctgacc ctgaagttca tctgcaccac cggcaagctg cccgtgccct
     3241 ggcccaccct cgtgaccacc ctgacctacg gcgtgcagtg cttcagccgc taccccgacc
     3301 acatgaagca gcacgacttc ttcaagtccg ccatgcccga aggctacgtc caggagcgca
     3361 ccatcttctt caaggacgac ggcaactaca agacccgcgc cgaggtgaag ttcgagggcg
     3421 acaccctggt gaaccgcatc gagctgaagg gcatcgactt caaggaggac ggcaacatcc
     3481 tggggcacaa gctggagtac aactacaaca gccacaacgt ctatatcatg gccgacaagc
     3541 agaagaacgg catcaaggtg aacttcaaga tccgccacaa catcgaggac ggcagcgtgc
     3601 agctcgccga ccactaccag cagaacaccc ccatcggcga cggccccgtg ctgctgcccg
     3661 acaaccacta cctgagcacc cagtccgccc tgagcaaaga ccccaacgag aagcgcgatc
     3721 acatggtcct gctggagttc gtgaccgccg ccgggatcac tctcggcatg gacgagctgt
     3781 acaagtaatg aattaattaa gaattatcaa gcttatcgat accgtcgacc tgcagccaag
     3841 cttatcgata aaataaaaga ttttatttag tctccagaaa aaggggggaa tgaaagaccc
     3901 cacctgtagg tttggcaagc tagcttaagt aacgccattt tgcaaggcat ggaaaataca
     3961 taactgagaa tagagaagtt cagatcaagg ttaggaacag agagacagca gaatatgggc
     4021 caaacaggat atctgtggta agcagttcct gccccggctc agggccaaga acagatggtc
     4081 cccagatgcg gtcccgccct cagcagtttc tagagaacca tcagatgttt ccagggtgcc
     4141 ccaaggacct gaaatgaccc tgtgccttat ttgaactaac caatcagttc gcttctcgct
     4201 tctgttcgcg cgcttctgct ccccgagctc aataaaagag cccacaaccc ctcactcggc
     4261 gcgccagtcc tccgatagac tgcgtcgccc gggtacccgt gtatccaata aaccctcttg
     4321 cagttgcatc cgacttgtgg tctcgctgtt ccttgggagg gtctcctctg agtgattgac
     4381 tacccgtcag cgggggtctt tcatgggtaa cagtttcttg aagttggaga acaacattct
     4441 gagggtagga gtcgaatatt aagtaatcct gactcaatta gccactgttt tgaatccaca
     4501 tactccaata ctcctgaaat agttcattat ggacagcgca gaagagctgg ggagaattaa
     4561 ttcgtaatca tggtcatagc tgtttcctgt gtgaaattgt tatccgctca caattccaca
     4621 caacatacga gccggaagca taaagtgtaa agcctggggt gcctaatgag tgagctaact
     4681 cacattaatt gcgttgcgct cactgcccgc tttccagtcg ggaaacctgt cgtgccagct
     4741 gcattaatga atcggccaac gcgcggggag aggcggtttg cgtattgggc gctcttccgc
     4801 ttcctcgctc actgactcgc tgcgctcggt cgttcggctg cggcgagcgg tatcagctca
     4861 ctcaaaggcg gtaatacggt tatccacaga atcaggggat aacgcaggaa agaacatgtg
     4921 agcaaaaggc cagcaaaagg ccaggaaccg taaaaaggcc gcgttgctgg cgtttttcca
     4981 taggctccgc ccccctgacg agcatcacaa aaatcgacgc tcaagtcaga ggtggcgaaa
     5041 cccgacagga ctataaagat accaggcgtt tccccctgga agctccctcg tgcgctctcc
     5101 tgttccgacc ctgccgctta ccggatacct gtccgccttt ctcccttcgg gaagcgtggc
     5161 gctttctcat agctcacgct gtaggtatct cagttcggtg taggtcgttc gctccaagct
     5221 gggctgtgtg cacgaacccc ccgttcagcc cgaccgctgc gccttatccg gtaactatcg
     5281 tcttgagtcc aacccggtaa gacacgactt atcgccactg gcagcagcca ctggtaacag
     5341 gattagcaga gcgaggtatg taggcggtgc tacagagttc ttgaagtggt ggcctaacta
     5401 cggctacact agaaggacag tatttggtat ctgcgctctg ctgaagccag ttaccttcgg
     5461 aaaaagagtt ggtagctctt gatccggcaa acaaaccacc gctggtagcg gtggtttttt
     5521 tgtttgcaag cagcagatta cgcgcagaaa aaaaggatct caagaagatc ctttgatctt
     5581 ttctacgggg tctgacgctc agtggaacga aaactcacgt taagggattt tggtcatgag
     5641 attatcaaaa aggatcttca cctagatcct tttaaattaa aaatgaagtt ttaaatcaat
     5701 ctaaagtata tatgagtaaa cttggtctga cagttaccaa tgcttaatca gtgaggcacc
     5761 tatctcagcg atctgtctat ttcgttcatc catagttgcc tgactccccg tcgtgtagat
     5821 aactacgata cgggagggct taccatctgg ccccagtgct gcaatgatac cgcgagaccc
     5881 acgctcaccg gctccagatt tatcagcaat aaaccagcca gccggaaggg ccgagcgcag
     5941 aagtggtcct gcaactttat ccgcctccat ccagtctatt aattgttgcc gggaagctag
     6001 agtaagtagt tcgccagtta atagtttgcg caacgttgtt gccattgcta caggcatcgt
     6061 ggtgtcacgc tcgtcgtttg gtatggcttc attcagctcc ggttcccaac gatcaaggcg
     6121 agttacatga tcccccatgt tgtgcaaaaa agcggttagc tccttcggtc ctccgatcgt
     6181 tgtcagaagt aagttggccg cagtgttatc actcatggtt atggcagcac tgcataattc
     6241 tcttactgtc atgccatccg taagatgctt ttctgtgact ggtgagtact caaccaagtc
     6301 attctgagaa tagtgtatgc ggcgaccgag ttgctcttgc ccggcgtcaa tacgggataa
     6361 taccgcgcca catagcagaa ctttaaaagt gctcatcatt ggaaaacgtt cttcggggcg
     6421 aaaactctca aggatcttac cgctgttgag atccagttcg atgtaaccca ctcgtgcacc
     6481 caactgatct tcagcatctt ttactttcac cagcgtttct gggtgagcaa aaacaggaag
     6541 gcaaaatgcc gcaaaaaagg gaataagggc gacacggaaa tgttgaatac tcatactctt
     6601 cctttttcaa tattattgaa gcatttatca gggttattgt ctcatgagcg gatacatatt
     6661 tgaatgtatt tagaaaaata aacaaatagg ggttccgcgc acatttcccc gaaaagtgcc
     6721 acctgacgtc taagaaacca ttattatcat gacattaacc tataaaaata ggcgtatcac
     6781 gaggcccttt cgtctcgcgc gtttcggtga tgacggtgaa aacctctgac acatgcagct
     6841 cccggagacg gtcacagctt gtctgtaagc ggatgccggg agcagacaag cccgtcaggg
     6901 cgcgtcagcg ggtgttggcg ggtgtcgggg ctggcttaac tatgcggcat cagagcagat
     6961 tgtactgaga gtgcaccata tgcggtgtga aataccgcac agatgcgtaa ggagaaaata
     7021 ccgcatcagg cgccattcgc cattcaggct gcgcaactgt tgggaagggc gatcggtgcg
     7081 ggcctcttcg ctattacgcc agctggcgaa agggggatgt gctgcaaggc gattaagttg
     7141 ggtaacgcca gggttttccc agtcacgacg ttgtaaaacg acggcgcaag gaatggtgca
     7201 tgcaaggaga tggcgcccaa cagtcccccg gccacggggc ctgccaccat acccacgccg
     7261 aaacaagcgc tcatgagccc gaagtggcga gcccgatctt ccccatcggt gatgtcggcg
     7321 atataggcgc cagcaaccgc acctgtggcg ccggtgatgc cggccacgat gcgtccggcg
     7381 tagaggcgat tagtccaatt tgttaaagac aggatatcag tggtccaggc tctagttttg
     7441 actcaacaat atcaccagct gaagcctata gagtacgagc catagataaa ataaaagatt
     7501 ttatttagtc tccagaaaaa ggggggaatg aaagacccca cctgtaggtt tggcaagcta
     7561 gcttaagtaa cgccattttg caaggcatgg aaaatacata actgagaata gagaagttca
     7621 gatcaaggtt aggaacagag agacagcaga atatgggcca aacaggatat ctgtggtaag
     7681 cagttcctgc cccggctcag ggccaagaac agatggtccc cagatgcggt cccgccctca
     7741 gcagtttcta gagaaccatc agatgtttcc agggtgcccc aaggacctga aatgaccctg
     7801 tgccttattt gaactaacca atcagttcgc ttctcgcttc tgttcgcgcg cttctgctcc
     7861 ccgagctcaa taaaagagcc cacaacccct cactcggcgc gccagtcctc cgatagactg
     7921 cgtcgcccgg gtacccgtat tcccaataaa gcctcttgct gtttgcatcc gaatcgtgga
     7981 ctcgctgatc cttgggaggg tctcctcaga ttgattgact gcccacctcg ggggtctttc
     8041 atttggaggt tccaccgaga tttggagacc cctgcccagg gaccaccgac ccccccgccg
     8101 ggaggtaagc tggccagcgg tcgtttcgtg tctgtctctg tctttgtgcg tgtttgtgcc
     8161 ggcatctaat gtttgcgcct gcgtctgtac tagttagcta actagctctg tatctggcgg
     8221 acccgtggtg gaactgacga gttctgaaca cccggccgca accctgggag acgtcccagg
     8281 gactttgggg gccgtttttg tggcccgacc tgaggaaggg agtcgatgtg gaatccgacc
     8341 ccgtcaggat atgtggttct ggtaggagac gagaacctaa aacagttccc gcctccgtct
     8401 gaatttttgc tttcggtttg gaaccgaagc cgcgcgtctt gtctgctgca gcgctgcagc
     8461 atcgttctgt gttgtctctg tctgac
//
