>Addgene plasmid #102942 | PresentER-Cassette GFP | addgene partial sequence | sequence record 205954 | Addgene Partial NGS Result
AATGAAAGACCCCACCTGTAGGTTTGGCAAGCTAGCTTAAGTAACGCCATTTTGCAAGGCATGGAAAATA
CATAACTGAGAATAGAGAAGTTCAGATCAAGGTTAGGAACAGAGAGACAGCAGAATATGGGCCAAACAGG
ATATCTGTGGTAAGCAGTTCCTGCCCCGGCTCAGGGCCAAGAACAGATGGTCCCCAGATGCGGTCCCGCC
CTCAGCAGTTTCTAGAGAACCATCAGATGTTTCCAGGGTGCCCCAAGGACCTGAAATGACCCTGTGCCTT
ATTTGAACTAACCAATCAGTTCGCTTCTCGCTTCTGTTCGCGCGCTTCTGCTCCCCGAGCTCAATAAAAG
AGCCCACAACCCCTCACTCGGCGCGCCAGTCCTCCGATAGACTGCGTCGCCCGGGTACCCGTATTCCCAA
TAAAGCCTCTTGCTGTTTGCATCCGAATCGTGGACTCGCTGATCCTTGGGAGGGTCTCCTCAGATTGATT
GACTGCCCACCTCGGGGGTCTTTCATTTGGAGGTTCCACCGAGATTTGGAGACCCCTGCCCAGGGACCAC
CGACCCCCCCGCCGGGAGGTAAGCTGGCCAGCGGTCGTTTCGTGTCTGTCTCTGTCTTTGTGCGTGTTTG
TGCCGGCATCTAATGTTTGCGCCTGCGTCTGTACTAGTTAGCTAACTAGCTCTGTATCTGGCGGACCCGT
GGTGGAACTGACGAGTTCTGAACACCCGGCCGCAACCCTGGGAGACGTCCCAGGGACTTTGGGGGCCGTT
TTTGTGGCCCGACCTGAGGAAGGGAGTCGATGTGGAATCCGACCCCGTCAGGATATGTGGTTCTGGTAGG
AGACGAGAACCTAAAACAGTTCCCGCCTCCGTCTGAATTTTTGCTTTCGGTTTGGAACCGAAGCCGCGCG
TCTTGTCTGCTGCAGCGCTGCAGCATCGTTCTGTGTTGTCTCTGTCTGACTGTGTTTCTGTATTTGTCTG
AAAATTAGGGCCAGACTGTTACCACTCCCTTAAGTTTGACCTTAGGTCACTGGAAAGATGTCGAGCGGAT
CGCTCACAACCAGTCGGTAGATGTCAAGAAGAGACGTTGGGTTACCTTCTGCTCTGCAGAATGGCCAACC
TTTAACGTCGGATGGCCGCGAGACGGCACCTTTAACCGAGACCTCATCACCCAGGTTAAGATCAAGGTCT
TTTCACCTGGCCCGCATGGACACCCAGACCAGGTCCCCTACATCGTGACCTGGGAAGCCTTGGCTTTTGA
CCCCCCTCCCTGGGTCAAGCCCTTTGTACACCCTAAGCCTCCGCCTCCTCTTCCTCCATCCGCCCCGTCT
CTCCCCCTTGAACCTCCTCGTTCGACCCCGCCTCGATCCTCCCTTTATCCAGCCCTCACTCCTTCTCTAG
GCGCCGGAATTAGATCTCTCGACTAGGGATAACAGGGTAATTGTTTGAATGAGGCTTCAGTACTTTACAG
AATCGTTGCCTGCACATCTTGGAAACACTTGCTGGGATTACTTCTTCAGGTTAACCCAACAGAAGGCTCG
AGGTGACTGGAGTTCAGACGTGTGCTCTTCCGATCGCCACCATGCCTAATCATCAGTCCGGGTCACCTAC
CGGCAGTTCAGACCTGCTCCTTGATGGCAAGAAACAACGAGCCCATCTGGCGCTGAGGAGAAAACGGCGA
CGGGAAATGCGCAAGATTAACCGAAAGGTGAGAAGAATGAATCTCGCACCCATTAAAGAAAAAACAGCCT
GGCAGCACCTGCAAGCTCTGATCTTCGAGGCGGAAGAAGTGTTGAAGACTTCTCAAACTCCACAGACCTC
CCTCACGCTGTTTCTAGCACTCTTGGCCGTATTGGCCACATTTGCTTCTGACACAACTGTGTTCACTAGC
AACCTCAAACAGACACCATGGTGCATCTGACTCCTGAGGAGAAGTCTGCCGTTACTGCCCTGTGGGGCAA
GGTGAACGTGGATGAAGTTGGTGGTGAGGCCCTGGGCAGGTTGGTATCAAGGTTACAAGACAGGTTTAAG
GAGACCAATAGAAACTGGGCATGTGGAGACAGAGAAGGGCCAAACAGGCCAAAGATCGGAAGAGCGTCGT
GTAGGGAACCGTATCATTGAATTCAAGGGGCTACTTTAGGAGCAATTATCTTGTTTACTAAAACTGAATA
CCTTGCTATCTCTTTGATACATTTTTACAAAGCTGAATTAAAATGGTATAAATTAAATCACTTTTTTCAA
TTCTACCGGGTAGGGGAGGCGCTTTTCCCAAGGCAGTCTGGAGCATGCGCTTTAGCAGCCCCGCTGGGCA
CTTGGCGCTACACAAGTGGCCTCTGGCCTCGCACACATTCCACATCCACCGGTAGGCGCCAACCGGCTCC
GTTCTTTGGTGGCCCCTTCGCGCCACCTTCTACTCCTCCCCTAGTCAGGAAGTTCCCCCCCGCCCCGCAG
CTCGCGTCGTGCAGGACGTGACAAATGGAAGTAGCACGTCTCACTAGTCTCGTGCAGATGGACAGCACCG
CTGAGCAATGGAAGCGGGTAGGCCTTTGGGGCAGCGGCCAATAGCAGCTTTGCTCCTTCGCTTTCTGGGC
TCAGAGGCTGGGAAGGGGTGGGTCCGGGGGCGGGCTCAGGGGCGGGCTCAGGGGCGGGGCGGGCGCCCGA
AGGTCCTCCGGAGGCCCGGCATTCTGCACGCTTCAAAAGCGCACGTCTGCCGCGCTGTTCTCCTCTTCCT
CATCTCCGGGCCTTTCGACCTGCAGCCCAAGCTTACCATGACCGAGTACAAGCCCACGGTGCGCCTCGCC
ACCCGCGACGACGTCCCCAGGGCCGTACGCACCCTCGCCGCCGCGTTCGCCGACTACCCCGCCACGCGCC
ACACCGTCGATCCGGACCGCCACATCGAGCGGGTCACCGAGCTGCAAGAACTCTTCCTCACGCGCGTCGG
GCTCGACATCGGCAAGGTGTGGGTCGCGGACGACGGCGCCGCGGTGGCGGTCTGGACCACGCCGGAGAGC
GTCGAAGCGGGGGCGGTGTTCGCCGAGATCGGCCCGCGCATGGCCGAGTTGAGCGGTTCCCGGCTGGCCG
CGCAGCAACAGATGGAAGGCCTCCTGGCGCCGCACCGGCCCAAGGAGCCCGCGTGGTTCCTGGCCACCGT
CGGCGTCTCGCCCGACCACCAGGGCAAGGGTCTGGGCAGCGCCGTCGTGCTCCCCGGAGTGGAGGCGGCC
GAGCGCGCCGGGGTGCCCGCCTTCCTGGAGACCTCCGCGCCCCGCAACCTCCCCTTCTACGAGCGGCTCG
GCTTCACCGTCACCGCCGACGTCGAGGTGCCCGAAGGACCGCGCACCTGGTGCATGACCCGCAAGCCCGG
TGCCTGACGCCCGCCCCACGACCCGCAGCGCCCGACCGAAAGGAGCGCACGACCCCATGCATCCAATTCC
GCCCCCCCCCCCTAACGTTACTGGCCGAAGCCGCTTGGAATAAGGCCGGTGTGCGTTTGTCTATATGTTA
TTTTCCACCATATTGCCGTCTTTTGGCAATGTGAGGGCCCGGAAACCTGGCCCTGTCTTCTTGACGAGCA
TTCCTAGGGGTCTTTCCCCTCTCGCCAAAGGAATGCAAGGTCTGTTGAATGTCGTGAAGGAAGCAGTTCC
TCTGGAAGCTTCTTGAAGACAAACAACGTCTGTAGCGACCCTTTGCAGGCAGCGGAACCCCCCACCTGGC
GACAGGTGCCTCTGCGGCCAAAAGCCACGTGTATAAGATACACCTGCAAAGGCGGCACAACCCCAGTGCC
ACGTTGTGAGTTGGATAGTTGTGGAAAGAGTCAAATGGCTCTCCTCAAGCGTATTCAACAAGGGGCTGAA
GGATGCCCAGAAGGTACCCCATTGTATGGGATCTGATCTGGGGCCTCGGTGCACATGCTTTACATGTGTT
TAGTCGAGGTTAAAAAAACGTCTAGGCCCCCCGAACCACGGGGACGTGGTTTTCCTTTGAAAAACACGAT
GATAATATGGCCACAACCATGGTGAGCAAGGGCGAGGAGCTGTTCACCGGGGTGGTGCCCATCCTGGTCG
AGCTGGACGGCGACGTAAACGGCCACAAGTTCAGCGTGTCTGGCGAGGGCGAGGGCGATGCCACCTACGG
CAAGCTGACCCTGAAGTTCATCTGCACCACCGGCAAGCTGCCCGTGCCCTGGCCCACCCTCGTGACCACC
CTGACCTACGGCGTGCAGTGCTTCAGCCGCTACCCCGACCACATGAAGCAGCACGACTTCTTCAAGTCCG
CCATGCCCGAAGGCTACGTCCAGGAGCGCACCATCTTCTTCAAGGACGACGGCAACTACAAGACCCGCGC
CGAGGTGAAGTTCGAGGGCGACACCCTGGTGAACCGCATCGAGCTGAAGGGCATCGACTTCAAGGAGGAC
GGCAACATCCTGGGGCACAAGCTGGAGTACAACTACAACAGCCACAACGTCTATATCATGGCCGACAAGC
AGAAGAACGGCATCAAGGCGAACTTCAAGATCCGCCACAACATCGAGGACGGCAGCGTGCAGCTCGCCGA
CCACTACCAGCAGAACACCCCCATCGGCGACGGCCCCGTGCTGCTGCCCGACAACCACTACCTGAGCACC
CAGTCCGCCCTGAGCAAAGACCCCAACGAGAAGCGCGATCACATGGTCCTGCTGGAGTTCGTGACCGCCG
CCGGGATCACTCTCGGCATGGACGAGCTGTACAAGTAATGAATTAATTAAGAATTATCAAGCTTATCGAT
ACCGTCGACCTGCAGCCAAGCTTATCGATAAAATAAAAGATTTTATTTAGTCTCCAGAAAAAGGGGGGAA
TGAAAGACCCCACCTGTAGGTTTGGCAAGCTAGCTTAAGTAACGCCATTTTGCAAGGCATGGAAAATACA
TAACTGAGAATAGAGAAGTTCAGATCAAGGTTAGGAACAGAGAGACAGCAGAATATGGGCCAAACAGGAT
ATCTGTGGTAAGCAGTTCCTGCCCCGGCTCAGGGCCAAGAACAGATGGTCCCCAGATGCGGTCCCGCCCT
CAGCAGTTTCTAGAGAACCATCAGATGTTTCCAGGGTGCCCCAAGGACCTGAAATGACCCTGTGCCTTAT
TTGAACTAACCAATCAGTTCGCTTCTCGCTTCTGTTCGCGCGCTTCTGCTCCCCGAGCTCAATAAAAGAG
CCCACAACCCCTCACTCGGCGCGCCAGTCCTCCGATAGACTGCGTCGCCCGGGTACCCGTGTATCCAATA
AACCCTCTTGCAGTTGCATCCGACTTGTGGTCTCGCTGTTCCTTGGGAGGGTCTCCTCTGAGTGATTGAC
TACCCGTCAGCGGGGGTCTTTCATGGGTAACAGTTTCTTGAAGTTGGAGAACAACATTCTGAGGGTAGGA
GTCGAATATTAAGTAATCCTGACTCAATTAGCCACTGTTTTGAATCCACATACTCCAATACTCCTGAAAT
AGTTCATTATGGACAGCGCAGAAAGAGCTGGAGAGTTCATTATGGACAGCGCAGAAAGAGCTGGGGAGAA
TTGTGAAATTGTTATCCGCTCACAATTCCACACAACATACGAGCCGGAAGCATAAAGTGTAAAGCCTGGG
GTGCCTAATGAGTGAGCTAACTCACATTAATTGCGTTGCGCTCACTGCCCGCTTTCCAGTCGGGAAACCT
GTCGTGCCAGCTGCATTAATGAATCGGCCAACGCGCGGGGAGAGGCGGTTTGCGTATTGGGCGCTCTTCC
GCTTCCTCGCTCACTGACTCGCTGCGCTCGGTCGTTCGGCTGCGGCGAGCGGTATCAGCTCACTCAAAGG
CGGTAATACGGTTATCCACAGAATCAGGGGATAACGCAGGAAAGAACATGTGAGCAAAAGGCCAGCAAAA
GGCCAGGAACCGTAAAAAGGCCGCGTTGCTGGCGTTTTTCCATAGGCTCCGCCCCCCTGACGAGCATCAC
AAAAATCGACGCTCAAGTCAGAGGTGGCGAAACCCGACAGGACTATAAAGATACCAGGCGTTTCCCCCTG
GAAGCTCCCTCGTGCGCTCTCCTGTTCCGACCCTGCCGCTTACCGGATACCTGTCCGCCTTTCTCCCTTC
GGGAAGCGTGGCGCTTTCTCATAGCTCACGCTGTAGGTATCTCAGTTCGGTGTAGGTCGTTCGCTCCAAG
CTGGGCTGTGTGCACGAACCCCCCGTTCAGCCCGACCGCTGCGCCTTATCCGGTAACTATCGTCTTGAGT
CCAACCCGGTAAGACACGACTTATCGCCACTGGCAGCAGCCACTGGTAACAGGATTAGCAGAGCGAGGTA
TGTAGGCGGTGCTACAGAGTTCTTGAAGTGGTGGCCTAACTACGGCTACACTAGAAGAACAGTATTTGGT
ATCTGCGCTCTGCTGAAGCCAGTTACCTTCGGAAAAAGAGTTGGTAGCTCTTGATCCGGCAAACAAACCA
CCGCTGGTAGCGGTGGTTTTTTTGTTTGCAAGCAGCAGATTACGCGCAGAAAAAAAGGATCTCAAGAAGA
TCCTTTGATCTTTTCTACGGGGTCTGACGCTCAGTGGAACGAAAACTCACGTTAAGGGATTTTGGTCATG
AGATTATCAAAAAGGATCTTCACCTAGATCCTTTTAAATTAAAAATGAAGTTTTAAATCAATCTAAAGTA
TATATGAGTAAACTTGGTCTGACAGTTACCAATGCTTAATCAGTGAGGCACCTATCTCAGCGATCTGTCT
ATTTCGTTCATCCATAGTTGCCTGACTCCCCGTCGTGTAGATAACTACGATACGGGAGGGCTTACCATCT
GGCCCCAGTGCTGCAATGATACCGCGAGACCCACGCTCACCGGCTCCAGATTTATCAGCAATAAACCAGC
CAGCCGGAAGGGCCGAGCGCAGAAGTGGTCCTGCAACTTTATCCGCCTCCATCCAGTCTATTAATTGTTG
CCGGGAAGCTAGAGTAAGTAGTTCGCCAGTTAATAGTTTGCGCAACGTTGTTGCCATTGCTACAGGCATC
GTGGTGTCACGCTCGTCGTTTGGTATGGCTTCATTCAGCTCCGGTTCCCAACGATCAAGGCGAGTTACAT
GATCCCCCATGTTGTGCAAAAAAGCGGTTAGCTCCTTCGGTCCTCCGATCGTTGTCAGAAGTAAGTTGGC
CGCAGTGTTATCACTCATGGTTATGGCAGCACTGCATAATTCTCTTACTGTCATGCCATCCGTAAGATGC
TTTTCTGTGACTGGTGAGTACTCAACCAAGTCATTCTGAGAATAGTGTATGCGGCGACCGAGTTGCTCTT
GCCCGGCGTCAATACGGGATAATACCGCGCCACATAGCAGAACTTTAAAAGTGCTCATCATTGGAAAACG
TTCTTCGGGGCGAAAACTCTCAAGGATCTTACCGCTGTTGAGATCCAGTTCGATGTAACCCACTCGTGCA
CCCAACTGATCTTCAGCATCTTTTACTTTCACCAGCGTTTCTGGGTGAGCAAAAACAGGAAGGCAAAATG
CCGCAAAAAAGGGAATAAGGGCGACACGGAAATGTTGAATACTCATACTCTTCCTTTTTCAATATTATTG
AAGCATTTATCAGGGTTATTGTCTCATGAGCGGATACATATTTGAATGTATTTAGAAAAATAAACAAATA
GGGGTTCCGCGCACATTTCCCCGAAAAGTGCCACCTGACGTCTAAGAAACCATTATTATCATGACATTAA
CCTATAAAAATAGGCGTATCACGAGGCCCTTTCGTCTCGCGCGTTTCGGTGATGACGGTGAAAACCTCTG
ACACATGCAGCTCCCGGAGACGGTCACAGCTTGTCTGTAAGCGGATGCCGGGAGCAGACAAGCCCGTCAG
GGCGCGTCAGCGGGTGTTGGCGGGTGTCGGGGCTGGCTTAACTATGCGGCATCAGAGCAGATTGTACTGA
GAGTGCACCATATGCGGTGTGAAATACCGCACAGATGCGTAAGGAGAAAATACCGCATCAGGCGCCATTC
GCCATTCAGGCTGCGCAACTGTTGGGAAGGGCGATCGGTGCGGGCCTCTTCGCTATTACGCCAGCTGGCG
AAAGGGGGATGTGCTGCAAGGCGATTAAGTTGGGTAACGCCAGGGTTTTCCCAGTCACGACGTTGTAAAA
CGACGGCGCAAGGAATGGTGCATGCAAGGAGATGGCGCCCAACAGTCCCCCGGCCACGGGGCCTGCCACC
ATACCCACGCCGAAACAAGCGCTCATGAGCCCGAAGTGGCGAGCCCGATCTTCCCCATCGGTGATGTCGG
CGATATAGGCGCCAGCAACCGCACCTGTGGCGCCGGTGATGCCGGCCACGATGCGTCCGGCGTAGAGGCG
ATTAGTCCAATTTGTTAAAGACAGGATATCAGTGGTCCAGGCTCTAGTTTTGACTCAACAATATCACCAG
CTGAAGCCTATAGAGTACGAGCCATAGATAAAATAAAAGATTTTATTTAGTCTCCAGAAAAAGGGGGG
