>Addgene plasmid #102942 | PresentER-Cassette GFP | addgene partial sequence | sequence record 208141 | MSCV-rev 5'-CAGCGGGGCTGCTAAAGCGCATGC-3'
GCCTCCCCTACCCGGTAGAATTGAAAAAAGTGATTTAATTTATACCATTTTAATTCAGCTTTGTAAAAAT
GTATCAAAGAGATAGCAAGGTATTCAGTTTTAGTAAACAAGATAATTGCTCCTAAAGTAGCCCCTTGAAT
TCAATGATACGGCGACCACCGAGATCTACACTCTTTCCCTACACGACGCTCTTCCGATCTTTGGCCTGTT
TGGCCCTTCTCTGTCTCCACATGCCCAGTTTCTATTGGTCTCCTTAAACCTGTCTTGTAACCTTGATACC
AACCTGCCCAGGGCCTCACCACCAACTTCATCCACGTTCACCTTGCCCCACAGGGCAGTAACGGCAGACT
TCTCCTCAGGAGTCAGATGCACCATGGTGTCTGTTTGAGGTTGCTAGTGAACACAGTTGTGTCAGAAGCA
AATGTGGCCAATACGGCCAAGAGTGCTAGAAACAGCGTGAGGGAGGTCTGTGGAGTTTGAGAAGTCTTCA
ACACTTCTTCCGCCTCGAAGATCAGAGCTTGCAGGTGCTGCCAGGCTGTTTTTTCTTTAATGGGTGCGAG
ATTCATTCTTCTCACCTTTCGGTTAATCTTGCGCATTTCCCGTCGCCGTTTTCTCCTCAGCGCCAGATGG
GCTCGTTGTTTCTTGCCATCAAGGAGCAGGTCTGAACTGCCGGTAGGTGACC
